Addgene plasmid #227694: pICH47742:: pRPS5a-PE2max-NC::tHSP
Purpose: Golden Gate level 1, position 2, PE2max-NC expression cassette for Arabidopsis.
Depositing lab: Jae-Yean Kim. Depositing organization: Gyeongsang National University. Publication: Optimized dicot prime editing enables heritable desired edits in tomato and Arabidopsis. Vu TV, Nguyen NT, Kim J, Song YJ, Nguyen TH, Kim JY. Nat Plants. 2024 Sep 6. doi: 10.1038/s41477-024-01786-w. PubMed 39242983.
Backbone
  Vector backbone: pICH47742
  Vector type: Plant Expression, CRISPR
Growth in bacteria
  Bacterial resistance: Ampicillin, 100 μg/mL
  Growth temperature: 37°C
  Growth strain: DH5alpha
  Growth instructions: The depositing lab recommends using 10beta strain for expression.
  Copy number: High Copy
Gene/Insert
  Gene/Insert name: PE2max-NC being driven by pRPS5a and terminated by tHSP
  Species: A. thaliana (mustard weed)
  Insert size (bp): 8510
  Promoter: pRPS5a
  Cloning method: Golden Gate
  Sequencing primers: 5′ GGTGTAAACAAATTGACGCTTAGA; 3′ CTCTTAGGTTTACCCGCCAA
Terms and licenses: Academic/Nonprofit Terms; Industry Terms: Not Available to Industry
How to cite: pICH47742:: pRPS5a-PE2max-NC::tHSP was a gift from Jae-Yean Kim (Addgene plasmid # 227694 ; http://n2t.net/addgene:227694 ; RRID:Addgene_227694)
