[The description below was written by a language model from this plasmid's Addgene catalogue record and pLannotate feature annotations shown in this document.]
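Description:
pICH47742:: pRPS5a-PE2max-NC::tHSP is a Golden Gate (MoClo-style) level 1, position 2 module built in the pICH47742 acceptor backbone. It carries a single plant transcription unit for expressing a prime editor in Arabidopsis. The sequenced plasmid is about 12.9 kb, of which the recorded insert accounts for roughly 8.5 kb. It is maintained in E. coli at high copy through a ColE1/pUC-type origin and selected with ampicillin via the bla gene and its promoter. The backbone also contains the IncP oriV origin with its trfA replication initiator, a broad-host-range system compatible with Agrobacterium. Nopaline-type left and right T-DNA border repeats flank the cassette.

The cassette is driven by the Arabidopsis RPS5a promoter. The promoter is not annotated under that name. Instead, the automated table marks short fragments of the Arabidopsis HST gene in the upstream region, which probably reflects neighbouring genomic sequence carried within the promoter fragment rather than an intended coding payload. Downstream lies an S. pyogenes Cas9-derived coding sequence; the annotation tool labels it as a dCas9 fragment, whereas prime editors conventionally use a Cas9 nickase. This is followed by a Moloney murine leukemia virus pol fragment corresponding to the reverse transcriptase. A short MoMLV gag fragment matching the nucleocapsid protein sits at the C-terminal end, which presumably accounts for the "NC" in the name. Transcription ends at the Arabidopsis HSP18.2 terminator.

As a position 2 module, the plasmid is meant to be combined with other level 1 units, such as selection markers or pegRNA cassettes, into a multigene level 2 binary vector. The deposit is associated with work on optimised, heritable prime editing in dicots.
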