Features (pLannotate 1.2.2; 14 found; start..end, strand, type, name):
     63..434     +  CDS            HST (fragment): HSTC_ARATH - Also known as HPT2, VTE2-2. Experimental evidence at protein level: Swiss-Prot protein existence level 1. Involved in the synthesis of plastoquinone-9. Can use both homogentisic acid and 2,5-dihydroxyphenylacetic acid gamma-lactone as prenyl acceptors, and solanesyl diphosphate > farnesyl diphosphate > geranylgeranyl diphosphate >> phytyl diphosphate as prenyl donors. Do not catalyze the decardoxylation of homogentisate uncoupled from prenylation. From Arabidopsis thaliana (Mouse-ear cress).
    586..669     +  CDS            HST (fragment): HSTC_ARATH - Also known as HPT2, VTE2-2. Experimental evidence at protein level: Swiss-Prot protein existence level 1. Involved in the synthesis of plastoquinone-9. Can use both homogentisic acid and 2,5-dihydroxyphenylacetic acid gamma-lactone as prenyl acceptors, and solanesyl diphosphate > farnesyl diphosphate > geranylgeranyl diphosphate >> phytyl diphosphate as prenyl donors. Do not catalyze the decardoxylation of homogentisate uncoupled from prenylation. From Arabidopsis thaliana (Mouse-ear cress).
    935..1009    +  CDS            HST (fragment): HSTC_ARATH - Also known as HPT2, VTE2-2. Experimental evidence at protein level: Swiss-Prot protein existence level 1. Involved in the synthesis of plastoquinone-9. Can use both homogentisic acid and 2,5-dihydroxyphenylacetic acid gamma-lactone as prenyl acceptors, and solanesyl diphosphate > farnesyl diphosphate > geranylgeranyl diphosphate >> phytyl diphosphate as prenyl donors. Do not catalyze the decardoxylation of homogentisate uncoupled from prenylation. From Arabidopsis thaliana (Mouse-ear cress).
   1756..5857    +  CDS            dCas9 (fragment): catalytically dead mutant of the Cas9 endonuclease from the Streptococcus pyogenes Type II CRISPR/Cas system RNA-guided DNA-binding protein that lacks endonuclease activity due to the D10A mutation in the RuvC catalytic domain and the N863A mutation in the HNH catalytic domain
   5959..7989    +  CDS            gag-pol (fragment): POL_MLVMS - Experimental evidence at protein level: Swiss-Prot protein existence level 1. [Integrase]: Catalyzes viral DNA integration into the host chromosome, by performing a series of DNA cutting and joining reactions. This enzyme activity takes place after virion entry into a cell and reverse transcription of the RNA genome in dsDNA. The first step in the integration process is 3' processing. This step requires a complex comprising the viral genome, matrix protein and integrase. This complex is called the pre-integration complex (PIC). The integrase protein removes 2 nucleotides from each
   8083..8259    +  CDS            gag (fragment): GAG_MLVMS - Experimental evidence at protein level: Swiss-Prot protein existence level 1. [Nucleocapsid protein p10-Gag]: Involved in the packaging and encapsidation of two copies of the genome. Binds with high affinity to conserved UCUG elements within the packaging signal, located near the 5'-end of the genome. This binding is dependent on genome dimerization. From Moloney murine leukemia virus (isolate Shinnick) (MoMLV).
   8271..8519    +  terminator     HSP terminator: efficient transcription terminator from the Arabidopsis thaliana heat shock protein 18.2 gene (Nagaya et al., 2010)
   8565..8589    +  misc_feature   RB T-DNA repeat: right border repeat from nopaline C58 T-DNA
   8748..9893    -  CDS            trfA: TRFA_ECOLX - Experimental evidence at protein level: Swiss-Prot protein existence level 1. Also involved in plasmid copy number control, promoting intermolecular coupling of protein bound iterons at oriV, which inhibits replication initiation. From Escherichia coli.
  10229..10817   -  rep_origin     ori: high-copy-number ColE1/pMB1/pBR322/pUC origin of replication
  10988..11848   -  CDS            AmpR: β-lactamase; bla; confers resistance to ampicillin, carbenicillin, and related antibiotics
  11849..11953   -  promoter       AmpR promoter: bla
  12040..12671   -  rep_origin     oriV: incP origin of replication
  12763..12787   +  misc_feature   LB T-DNA repeat: left border repeat from nopaline C58 T-DNA
>Addgene plasmid #227694 | pICH47742:: pRPS5a-PE2max-NC::tHSP | addgene full sequence | sequence record 452431 | Addgene NGS Result
TCTGTGAAGACAAGCAAGAATTCAAGCTTGGAGGATCCCTCAACTTTTGATTCGCTATTTGCAGTGCACC
TGTGGCGTTCATCACATCTTTTGTGACACTGTTTGCACTGGTCATTGCTATTACAAAGGACCTTCCTGAT
GTTGAAGGAGATCGAAAGTAAGTAACTGCACGCATAACCATTTTCTTTCCGCTCTTTGGCTCAATCCATT
TGACAGTCAAAGACAATGTTTAACCAGCTCCGTTTGATATATTGTCTTTATGTGTTTGTTCAAGCATGTT
TAGTTAATCATGCCTTTGATTGATCTTGAATAGGTTCCAAATATCAACCCTGGCAACAAAACTTGGAGTG
AGAAACATTGCATTCCTCGGTTCTGGACTTCTGCTAGTAAATTATGTTTCAGCCATATCACTAGCTTTCT
ACATGCCTCAGGTGAATTCATCTATTTCCGTCTTAACTATTTCGGTTAATTAAAGCACGAACACCATTAC
TGCATGTAGAAGCTTGATAAACTATCGCCACCAATTTATTTTTGTTGCGATATTGTTACTTTCCTCAGTA
TGCAGCTTTGAAAAGACCAACCCTCTTATCCTTTAACAATGAACAGGTTTTTAGAGGTAGCTTGATGATT
CCTGCACATGTGATCTTGGCTTCAGGCTTAATTTTCCAGGTAAAGCATTATGAGATACTCTTATATCTCT
TACATACTTTTGAGATAATGCACAAGAACTTCATAACTATATGCTTTAGTTTCTGCATTTGACACTGCCA
AATTCATTAATCTCTAATATCTTTGTTGTTGATCTTTGGTAGACATGGGTACTAGAAAAAGCAAACTACA
CCAAGGTAAAATACTTTTGTACAAACATAAACTCGTTATCACGGAACATCAATGGAGTGTATATCTAACG
GAGTGTAGAAACATTTGATTATTGCAGGAAGCTATCTCAGGATATTATCGGTTTATATGGAATCTCTTCT
ACGCAGAGTATCTGTTATTCCCCTTCCTCTAGCTTTCAATTTCATGGTGAGGATATGCAGTTTTCTTTGT
ATATCATTCTTCTTCTTCTTTGTAGCTTGGAGTCAAAATCGGTTCCTTCATGTACATACATCAAGGATAT
GTCCTTCTGAATTTTTATATCTTGCAATAAAAATGCTTGTACCAATTGAAACACCAGCTTTTTGAGTTCT
ATGATCACTGACTTGGTTCTAACCAAAAAAAAAAAATGTTTAATTTACATATCTAAAAGTAGGTTTAGGG
AAACCTAAACAGTAAAATATTTGTATATTATTCGAATTTCACTCATCATAAAAACTTAAATTGCACCATA
AAATTTTGTTTTACTATTAATGATGTAATTTGTGTAACTTAAGATAAAAATAATATTCCGTAAGTTAACC
GGCTAAAACCACGTATAAACCAGGGAACCTGTTAAACCGGTTCTTTACTGGATAAAGAAATGAAAGCCCA
TGTAGACAGCTCCATTAGAGCCCAAACCCTAAATTTCTCATCTATATAAAAGGAGTGACATTAGGGTTTT
TGTTCGTCCTCTTAAAGCTTCTCGTTTTCTCTGCCGTCTCTCTCATTCGCGCGACGCAAACGATCTTCAG
GTGATCTTCTTTCTCCAAATCCTCTCTCATAACTCTGATTTCGTACTTGTGTATTTGAGCTCACGCTCTG
TTTCTCTCACCACAGCCAATGAAACGGACAGCCGACGGAAGCGAGTTCGAGTCACCAAAGAAGAAGCGGA
AAGTCGACAAGAAGTACAGCATCGGCCTGGACATCGGCACCAACTCTGTGGGCTGGGCCGTGATCACCGA
CGAGTACAAGGTGCCCAGCAAGAAATTCAAGGTGCTGGGCAACACCGACCGGCACAGCATCAAGAAGAAC
CTGATCGGAGCCCTGCTGTTCGACAGCGGCGAAACAGCCGAGGCCACCCGGCTGAAGAGAACCGCCAGAA
GAAGATACACCAGACGGAAGAACCGGATCTGCTATCTGCAAGAGATCTTCAGCAACGAGATGGCCAAGGT
GGACGACAGCTTCTTCCACAGACTGGAAGAGTCCTTCCTGGTGGAAGAGGATAAGAAGCACGAGCGGCAC
CCCATCTTCGGCAACATCGTGGACGAGGTGGCCTACCACGAGAAGTACCCCACCATCTACCACCTGAGAA
AGAAACTGGTGGACAGCACCGACAAGGCCGACCTGCGGCTGATCTATCTGGCCCTGGCCCACATGATCAA
GTTCCGGGGCCACTTCCTGATCGAGGGCGACCTGAACCCCGACAACAGCGACGTGGACAAGCTGTTCATC
CAGCTGGTGCAGACCTACAACCAGCTGTTCGAGGAAAACCCCATCAACGCCAGCGGCGTGGACGCCAAGG
CCATCCTGTCTGCCAGACTGAGCAAGAGCAGAAAGCTGGAAAATCTGATCGCCCAGCTGCCCGGCGAGAA
GAAGAATGGCCTGTTCGGAAACCTGATTGCCCTGAGCCTGGGCCTGACCCCCAACTTCAAGAGCAACTTC
GACCTGGCCGAGGATGCCAAACTGCAGCTGAGCAAGGACACCTACGACGACGACCTGGACAACCTGCTGG
CCCAGATCGGCGACCAGTACGCCGACCTGTTTCTGGCCGCCAAGAACCTGTCCGACGCCATCCTGCTGAG
CGACATCCTGAGAGTGAACACCGAGATCACCAAGGCCCCCCTGAGCGCCTCTATGATCAAGAGATACGAC
GAGCACCACCAGGACCTGACCCTGCTGAAAGCTCTCGTGCGGCAGCAGCTGCCTGAGAAGTACAAAGAGA
TTTTCTTCGACCAGAGCAAGAACGGCTACGCCGGCTACATTGACGGCGGAGCCAGCCAGGAAGAGTTCTA
CAAGTTCATCAAGCCCATCCTGGAAAAGATGGACGGCACCGAGGAACTGCTCGTGAAGCTGAAGAGAGAG
GACCTGCTGCGGAAGCAGCGGACCTTCGACAACGGCAGCATCCCCCACCAGATCCACCTGGGAGAGCTGC
ACGCCATTCTGCGGCGGCAGGAAGATTTTTACCCATTCCTGAAGGACAACCGGGAAAAGATCGAGAAGAT
CCTGACCTTCCGCATCCCCTACTACGTGGGCCCTCTGGCCAGGGGAAACAGCAGATTCGCCTGGATGACC
AGAAAGAGCGAGGAAACCATCACCCCCTGGAACTTCGAGGAAGTGGTGGACAAGGGCGCTTCCGCCCAGA
GCTTCATCGAGCGGATGACCAACTTCGATAAGAACCTGCCCAACGAGAAGGTGCTGCCCAAGCACAGCCT
GCTGTACGAGTACTTCACCGTGTATAACGAGCTGACCAAAGTGAAATACGTGACCGAGGGAATGAGAAAG
CCCGCCTTCCTGAGCGGCGAGCAGAAAAAGGCCATCGTGGACCTGCTGTTCAAGACCAACCGGAAAGTGA
CCGTGAAGCAGCTGAAAGAGGACTACTTCAAGAAAATCGAGTGCTTCGACTCCGTGGAAATCTCCGGCGT
GGAAGATCGGTTCAACGCCTCCCTGGGCACATACCACGATCTGCTGAAAATTATCAAGGACAAGGACTTC
CTGGACAATGAGGAAAACGAGGACATTCTGGAAGATATCGTGCTGACCCTGACACTGTTTGAGGACAGAG
AGATGATCGAGGAACGGCTGAAAACCTATGCCCACCTGTTCGACGACAAAGTGATGAAGCAGCTGAAGCG
GCGGAGATACACCGGCTGGGGCAGGCTGAGCCGGAAGCTGATCAACGGCATCCGGGACAAGCAGTCCGGC
AAGACAATCCTGGATTTCCTGAAGTCCGACGGCTTCGCCAACAGAAACTTCATGCAGCTGATCCACGACG
ACAGCCTGACCTTTAAAGAGGACATCCAGAAAGCCCAGGTGTCCGGCCAGGGCGATAGCCTGCACGAGCA
CATTGCCAATCTGGCCGGCAGCCCCGCCATTAAGAAGGGCATCCTGCAGACAGTGAAGGTGGTGGACGAG
CTCGTGAAAGTGATGGGCCGGCACAAGCCCGAGAACATCGTGATCGAAATGGCCAGAGAGAACCAGACCA
CCCAGAAGGGACAGAAGAACAGCCGCGAGAGAATGAAGCGGATCGAAGAGGGCATCAAAGAGCTGGGCAG
CCAGATCCTGAAAGAACACCCCGTGGAAAACACCCAGCTGCAGAACGAGAAGCTGTACCTGTACTACCTG
CAGAATGGGCGGGATATGTACGTGGACCAGGAACTGGACATCAACCGGCTGTCCGACTACGATGTGGACG
CTATCGTGCCTCAGAGCTTTCTGAAGGACGACTCCATCGACAACAAGGTGCTGACCAGAAGCGACAAGAA
CCGGGGCAAGAGCGACAACGTGCCCTCCGAAGAGGTCGTGAAGAAGATGAAGAACTACTGGCGGCAGCTG
CTGAACGCCAAGCTGATTACCCAGAGAAAGTTCGACAATCTGACCAAGGCCGAGAGAGGCGGCCTGAGCG
AACTGGATAAGGCCGGCTTCATCAAGAGACAGCTGGTGGAAACCCGGCAGATCACAAAGCACGTGGCACA
GATCCTGGACTCCCGGATGAACACTAAGTACGACGAGAATGACAAGCTGATCCGGGAAGTGAAAGTGATC
ACCCTGAAGTCCAAGCTGGTGTCCGATTTCCGGAAGGATTTCCAGTTTTACAAAGTGCGCGAGATCAACA
ACTACCACCACGCCCACGACGCCTACCTGAACGCCGTCGTGGGAACCGCCCTGATCAAAAAGTACCCTAA
GCTGGAAAGCGAGTTCGTGTACGGCGACTACAAGGTGTACGACGTGCGGAAGATGATCGCCAAGAGCGAG
CAGGAAATCGGCAAGGCTACCGCCAAGTACTTCTTCTACAGCAACATCATGAACTTTTTCAAGACCGAGA
TTACCCTGGCCAACGGCGAGATCCGGAAGCGGCCTCTGATCGAGACAAACGGCGAAACCGGGGAGATCGT
GTGGGATAAGGGCCGGGATTTTGCCACCGTGCGGAAAGTGCTGAGCATGCCCCAAGTGAATATCGTGAAA
AAGACCGAGGTGCAGACAGGCGGCTTCAGCAAAGAGTCTATCCTGCCCAAGAGGAACAGCGATAAGCTGA
TCGCCAGAAAGAAGGACTGGGACCCTAAGAAGTACGGCGGCTTCGACAGCCCCACCGTGGCCTATTCTGT
GCTGGTGGTGGCCAAAGTGGAAAAGGGCAAGTCCAAGAAACTGAAGAGTGTGAAAGAGCTGCTGGGGATC
ACCATCATGGAAAGAAGCAGCTTCGAGAAGAATCCCATCGACTTTCTGGAAGCCAAGGGCTACAAAGAAG
TGAAAAAGGACCTGATCATCAAGCTGCCTAAGTACTCCCTGTTCGAGCTGGAAAACGGCCGGAAGAGAAT
GCTGGCCTCTGCCGGCGAACTGCAGAAGGGAAACGAACTGGCCCTGCCCTCCAAATATGTGAACTTCCTG
TACCTGGCCAGCCACTATGAGAAGCTGAAGGGCTCCCCCGAGGATAATGAGCAGAAACAGCTGTTTGTGG
AACAGCACAAGCACTACCTGGACGAGATCATCGAGCAGATCAGCGAGTTCTCCAAGAGAGTGATCCTGGC
CGACGCTAATCTGGACAAAGTGCTGTCCGCCTACAACAAGCACCGGGATAAGCCCATCAGAGAGCAGGCC
GAGAATATCATCCACCTGTTTACCCTGACCAATCTGGGAGCCCCTGCCGCCTTCAAGTACTTTGACACCA
CCATCGACCGGAAGAGGTACACCAGCACCAAAGAGGTGCTGGACGCCACCCTGATCCACCAGAGCATCAC
CGGCCTGTACGAGACACGGATCGACCTGTCTCAGCTGGGAGGTGACTCCGGCGGAAGCTCTGGTGGCAGC
AAGCGGACCGCCGACGGCTCTGAATTCGAGAGCCCTAAGAAGAAAAGAAAGGTGAGCGGAGGCTCTAGCG
GCGGAAGCACCCTGAACATTGAAGATGAGTATAGACTGCATGAAACAAGCAAGGAACCCGACGTGTCCCT
GGGCTCCACCTGGCTGTCCGACTTTCCCCAGGCCTGGGCCGAGACAGGAGGAATGGGCCTGGCCGTGCGG
CAGGCACCCCTGATCATCCCTCTGAAGGCCACCTCTACACCCGTGAGCATCAAGCAGTACCCTATGTCTC
AGGAGGCCAGACTGGGCATCAAGCCTCACATCCAGAGGCTGCTGGACCAGGGCATCCTGGTGCCATGCCA
GAGCCCCTGGAACACACCACTGCTGCCCGTGAAGAAGCCAGGCACCAATGACTATAGACCCGTGCAGGAT
CTGAGAGAGGTGAACAAGAGGGTGGAGGATATCCACCCCACCGTGCCCAACCCTTACAATCTGCTGTCCG
GCCTGCCCCCTTCTCACCAGTGGTATACAGTGCTGGACCTGAAGGATGCCTTCTTTTGTCTGAGACTGCA
CCCTACCAGCCAGCCACTGTTCGCCTTTGAGTGGAGGGACCCTGAGATGGGCATCTCTGGCCAGCTGACC
TGGACACGCCTGCCTCAGGGCTTCAAGAATAGCCCAACACTGTTTAACGAGGCCCTGCACCGCGACCTGG
CAGATTTCCGGATCCAGCACCCAGATCTGATCCTGCTGCAGTACGTGGACGATCTGCTGCTGGCCGCCAC
CAGCGAGCTGGATTGCCAGCAGGGAACACGCGCCCTGCTGCAGACCCTGGGAAACCTGGGATATAGGGCA
TCCGCCAAGAAGGCCCAGATCTGTCAGAAGCAGGTGAAGTACCTGGGCTATCTGCTGAAGGAGGGCCAGA
GATGGCTGACAGAGGCCAGGAAGGAGACAGTGATGGGCCAGCCAACACCCAAGACCCCAAGACAGCTGAG
GGAGTTCCTGGGCAAAGCAGGATTTTGCAGGCTGTTCATCCCAGGATTCGCAGAGATGGCAGCACCTCTG
TACCCACTGACCAAGCCGGGCACCCTGTTTAATTGGGGCCCTGACCAGCAGAAGGCCTATCAGGAGATCA
AGCAGGCCCTGCTGACAGCACCAGCCCTGGGCCTGCCAGACCTGACCAAGCCTTTCGAGCTGTTTGTGGA
TGAGAAGCAGGGCTACGCCAAGGGCGTGCTGACCCAGAAGCTGGGACCATGGAGACGGCCCGTGGCCTAT
CTGTCCAAGAAGCTGGACCCAGTGGCAGCAGGATGGCCACCATGCCTGAGGATGGTGGCAGCAATCGCCG
TGCTGACAAAGGATGCCGGCAAGCTGACCATGGGACAGCCACTGGTCATCCTGGCACCACACGCAGTGGA
GGCCCTGGTGAAGCAGCCTCCAGATCGCTGGCTGTCTAACGCCCGGATGACACACTACCAGGCCCTGCTG
CTGGACACCGATCGCGTGCAGTTTGGCCCTGTGGTGGCCCTGAATCCAGCCACCCTGCTGCCTCTGCCAG
AGGAGGGCCTGCAGCACAACTGTCTGGACATCCTGGCAGAGGCACACGGAACAAGGCCAGACCTGACCGA
TCAGCCCCTGCCTGACGCCGATCACACATGGTATACCGATGGAAGCTCCCTGCTGCAGGAGGGCCAGAGG
AAGGCAGGAGCAGCAGTGACCACAGAGACAGAAGTGATCTGGGCCAAGGCCCTGCCAGCAGGCACATCCG
CCCAGCGGGCCGAGCTGATCGCCCTGACCCAGGCCCTGAAGATGGCCGAGGGCAAGAAGCTGAACGTGTA
CACAGACTCCAGATATGCCTTCGCCACCGCACACATCCACGGAGAGATCTACAGGCGCCGGGGCTGGCTG
ACCTCTGAGGGCAAGGAGATCAAGAACAAGGATGAGATCCTGGCCCTGCTGAAGGCCCTGTTTCTGCCCA
AGCGGCTGAGCATCATCCACTGTCCTGGACACCAGAAGGGACACTCCGCCGAGGCAAGGGGCAATCGGAT
GGCCGACCAGGCCGCCAGAAAGGCTGCTATTACTGAAACTCCCGACACTTCCACTCTGCTGATTGAAAAC
TCCTCCCCTTCTGGCGGCTCAAAAAGAACCGCCGACGGCAGCGAATTCGAGTCTCCCAAGAAGAAGAGGA
AAGTCGGCTCTGGCCCTGCCGCTAAGAGAGTGAAGCTGGACGCCACAGTGGTGTCCGGCCAAAAGCAGGA
CCGCCAGGGCGGAGAACGCAGAAGGTCCCAGCTCGATAGGGATCAGTGTGCCTACTGCAAGGAGAAGGGC
CACTGGGCCAAAGACTGCCCGAAAAAGCCGCGCGGCCCACGCGGCCCAAGGCCACAAACATCCCTCCTTT
AAGCTTGGGATATGAAGATGAAGATGAAATATTTGGTGTGTCAAATAAAAAGCTTGTGTGCTTAAGTTTG
TGTTTTTTTCTTGGCTTGTTGTGTTATGAATTTGTGGCTTTTTCTAATATTAAATGAATGTAAGATCTCA
TTATAATGAATAAACAAATGTTTCTATAATCCATTGTGAATGTTTTGTTGGATCTCTTCTGCAGCATATA
ACTACTGTATGTGCTATGGTATGGACTATGGAATATGATTAAAGATAAGCGCTACTATTGTCTTCTGCAC
GAAGTGGTTTAAACTATCAGTGTTTGACAGGATATATTGGCGGGTAAACCTAAGAGAAAAGAGCGTTTAT
TAGAATAATCGGATATTTAAAAGGGCGTGAAAAGGTTTATCCGTTCGTCCATTTGTATGTGCATGCCAAC
CACAGGGTTCCCCAGATCAGGCGCTGGCTGCTGAACCCCCAGCCGGAACTGACCCCACAAGGCCCTAGCG
TTTGCAATGCACCAGGTCATCATTGACCCAGGCGTGTTCCACCAGGCCGCTGCCTCGCAACTCTTCGCAG
GCTTCGCCGACCTGCTCGCGCCACTTCTTCACGCGGGTGGAATCCGATCCGCACATGAGGCGGAAGGTTT
CCAGCTTGAGCGGGTACGGCTCCCGGTGCGAGCTGAAATAGTCGAACATCCGTCGGGCCGTCGGCGACAG
CTTGCGGTACTTCTCCCATATGAATTTCGTGTAGTGGTCGCCAGCAAACAGCACGACGATTTCCTCGTCG
ATCAGGACCTGGCAACGGGACGTTTTCTTGCCACGGTCCAGGACGCGGAAGCGGTGCAGCAGCGACACCG
ATTCCAGGTGCCCAACGCGGTCGGACGTGAAGCCCATCGCCGTCGCCTGTAGGCGCGACAGGCATTCCTC
GGCCTTCGTGTAATACCGGCCATTGATCGACCAGCCCAGGTCCTGGCAAAGCTCGTAGAACGTGAAGGTG
ATCGGCTCGCCGATAGGGGTGCGCTTCGCGTACTCCAACACCTGCTGCCACACCAGTTCGTCATCGTCGG
CCCGCAGCTCGACGCCGGTGTAGGTGATCTTCACGTCCTTGTTGACGTGGAAAATGACCTTGTTTTGCAG
CGCCTCGCGCGGGATTTTCTTGTTGCGCGTGGTGAACAGGGCAGAGCGGGCCGTGTCGTTTGGCATCGCT
CGCATCGTGTCCGGCCACGGCGCAATATCGAACAAGGAAAGCTGCATTTCCTTGATCTGCTGCTTCGTGT
GTTTCAGCAACGCGGCCTGCTTGGCCTCGCTGACCTGTTTTGCCAGGTCCTCGCCGGCGGTTTTTCGCTT
CTTGGTCGTCATAGTTCCTCGCGTGTCGATGGTCATCGACTTCGCCAAACCTGCCGCCTCCTGTTCAAGA
CGACGCGAACGCTCCACGGCGGCCGATGGCGCGGGCAGGGCAGGGGGAGCCAGTTGCACGCTGTCGCGCT
CGATCTTGGCCGTAGCTTGCTGGACCATCGAGCCGACGGACTGGAAGGTTTCGCGGGGCGCACGCATGAC
GGTGCGGCTTGCGATGGTTTCGGCATCCTCGGCGGAAAACCCCGCGTCGATCAGTTCTTGCCTGTATGCC
TTCCGGTCAAACGTCCGATTCATTCACCCTCCTTGCGGGATTGCCCCGACTCACGCCGGGGCAATGTGCC
CTTATTCCTGATTTGACCCGCCTGGTGCCTTGGTGTCCAGATAATCCACCTTATCGGCAATGAAGTCGGT
CCCGTAGACCGTCTGGCCGTCCTTCTCGTACTTGGTATTCCGAATCTTGCCCTGCACGAATACCAGCGAC
CCCTTGCCCAAATACTTGCCGTGGGCCTCGGCCTGAGAGCCAAAACACTTGATGCGGAAGAAGTCGGTGC
GCTCCTGCTTGTCGCCGGCATCGTTGCGCCACATCTAGGATCTGCCAGGAACCGTAAAAAGGCCGCGTTG
CTGGCGTTTTTCCATAGGCTCCGCCCCCCTGACGAGCATCACAAAAATCGACGCTCAAGTCAGAGGTGGC
GAAACCCGACAGGACTATAAAGATACCAGGCGTTTCCCCCTGGAAGCTCCCTCGTGCGCTCTCCTGTTCC
GACCCTGCCGCTTACCGGATACCTGTCCGCCTTTCTCCCTTCGGGAAGCGTGGCGCTTTCTCATAGCTCA
CGCTGTAGGTATCTCAGTTCGGTGTAGGTCGTTCGCTCCAAGCTGGGCTGTGTGCACGAACCCCCCGTTC
AGCCCGACCGCTGCGCCTTATCCGGTAACTATCGTCTTGAGTCCAACCCGGTAAGACACGACTTATCGCC
ACTGGCAGCAGCCACTGGTAACAGGATTAGCAGAGCGAGGTATGTAGGCGGTGCTACAGAGTTCTTGAAG
TGGTGGCCTAACTACGGCTACACTAGAAGAACAGTATTTGGTATCTGCGCTCTGCTGAAGCCAGTTACCT
TCGGAAAAAGAGTTGGTAGCTCTTGATCCGGCAAACAAACCACCGCTGGTAGCGGTGGTTTTTTTGTTTG
CAAGCAGCAGATTACGCGCAGAAAAAAAGGATCTCAAGAAGATCCTTTGATCTTTTCTACGGGGTCTGAC
GCTCAGTGGAACGAAAACTCACGTTAAGGGATTTTGGTCATGAGATTATCAAAAAGGATCTTCACCTAGA
TCCTTTTAAATTAAAAATGAAGTTTTAAATCAATCTAAAGTATATATGAGTAAACTTGGTCTGACAGTTA
CCAATGCTTAATCAGTGAGGCACCTATCTCAGCGATCTGTCTATTTCGTTCATCCATAGTTGCCTGACTC
CCCGTCGTGTAGATAACTACGATACGGGAGGGCTTACCATCTGGCCCCAGTGCTGCAATGATACCGCGAG
AACCACGCTCACCGGCTCCAGATTTATCAGCAATAAACCAGCCAGCCGGAAGGGCCGAGCGCAGAAGTGG
TCCTGCAACTTTATCCGCCTCCATCCAGTCTATTAATTGTTGCCGGGAAGCTAGAGTAAGTAGTTCGCCA
GTTAATAGTTTGCGCAACGTTGTTGCCATTGCTACAGGCATCGTGGTGTCACGCTCGTCGTTTGGTATGG
CTTCATTCAGCTCCGGTTCCCAACGATCAAGGCGAGTTACATGATCCCCCATGTTGTGCAAAAAAGCGGT
TAGCTCCTTCGGTCCTCCGATCGTTGTCAGAAGTAAGTTGGCCGCAGTGTTATCACTCATGGTTATGGCA
GCACTGCATAATTCTCTTACTGTCATGCCATCCGTAAGATGCTTTTCTGTGACTGGTGAGTACTCAACCA
AGTCATTCTGAGAATAGTGTATGCGGCGACCGAGTTGCTCTTGCCCGGCGTCAATACGGGATAATACCGC
GCCACATAGCAGAACTTTAAAAGTGCTCATCATTGGAAAACGTTCTTCGGGGCGAAAACTCTCAAGGATC
TTACCGCTGTTGAGATCCAGTTCGATGTAACCCACTCGTGCACCCAACTGATCTTCAGCATCTTTTACTT
TCACCAGCGTTTCTGGGTGAGCAAAAACAGGAAGGCAAAATGCCGCAAAAAAGGGAATAAGGGCGACACG
GAAATGTTGAATACTCATACTCTTCCTTTTTCAATATTATTGAAGCATTTATCAAGGTTATTGTCTCATG
AGCGGATACATATTTGAATGTATTTAGAAAAATAAACAAATAGGGGTTCCGCGCACGAATTGGCCAGCGC
TGCCATTTTTGGGGTGAGGCCGTTCGCGGCCGAGGGGCGCAGCCCCTGGGGGGATGGGAGGCCCGCGTTA
GCGGGCCGGGAGGGTTCGAGAAGGGGGGGCACCCCCCTTCGGCGTGCGCGGTCACGCGCACAGGGCGCAG
CCCTGGTTAAAAACAAGGTTTATAAATATTGGTTTAAAAGCAGGTTAAAAGACAGGTTAGCGGTGGCCGA
AAAACGGGCGGAAACCCTTGCAAATGCTGGATTTTCTGCCTGTGGACAGCCCCTCAAATGTCAATAGGTG
CGCCCCTCATCTGTCAGCACTCTGCCCCTCAAGTGTCAAGGATCGCGCCCCTCATCTGTCAGTAGTCGCG
CCCCTCAAGTGTCAATACCGCAGGGCACTTATCCCCAGGCTTGTCCACATCATCTGTGGGAAACTCGCGT
AAAATCAGGCGTTTTCGCCGATTTGCGAGGCTGGCCAGCTCCACGTCGCCGGCCGAAATCGAGCCTGCCC
CTCATCTGTCAACGCCGCGCCGGGTGAGTCGGCCCCTCAAGTGTCAACGTCCGCCCCTCATCTGTCAGTG
AGGGCCAAGTTTTCCGCGAGGTATCCACAACGCCGGCGGCCGCGGTGTCTCGCACACGGCTTCGACGGCG
TTTCTGGCGCGTTTGCAGGGCCATAGACGGCCGCCAGCCCAGCGGCGAGGGCAACCAGCCCGGTGAGCGT
CGCAAAGGAGATCCTGATCTGACTGATGGGCTGCCTGTATCGAGTGGTGATTTTGTGCCGAGCTGCCGGT
CGGGGAGCTGTTGGCTGGCTGGTGGCAGGATATATTGTGGTGTAAACAAATTGACGCTTAGACAACTTAA
TAACACATTGCGGACGTTTTTAATGTACTGGGGTGGATGCAGTGGGCCCCAC
